LOCUS       Exported 10910 bp ds-DNA circular SYN 12-MAY-2021
DEFINITION  Lentiviral expression of BRAF V600R.
ACCESSION   .
VERSION     .
KEYWORDS    pHAGE-BRAF-V600R
SOURCE      synthetic DNA construct
  ORGANISM  synthetic DNA construct
REFERENCE   1 (bases 1 to 10910)
  AUTHORS   Ng PK, Li J, Jeong KJ, Shao S, Chen H, Tsang YH, Sengupta S, Wang Z,
            Bhavana VH, Tran R, Soewito S, Minussi DC, Moreno D, Kong K,
            Dogruluk T, Lu H, Gao J, Tokheim C, Zhou DC, Johnson AM, Zeng J, Ip
            CKM, Ju Z, Wester M, Yu S, Li Y, Vellano CP, Schultz N, Karchin R,
            Ding L, Lu Y, Cheung LWT, Chen K, Shaw KR, Meric-Bernstam F, Scott
            KL, Yi S, Sahni N, Liang H, Mills GB
  TITLE     Systematic Functional Annotation of Somatic Mutations in Cancer.
  JOURNAL   Cancer Cell. 2018 Mar 12;33(3):450-462.e10. doi:
            10.1016/j.ccell.2018.01.021.
  PUBMED    29533785
REFERENCE   2 (bases 1 to 10910)
  AUTHORS   .
  TITLE     Direct Submission
  JOURNAL   Exported May 12, 2021 from SnapGene Server 1.1.58
            http://www.snapgene.com
FEATURES             Location/Qualifiers
     source          1..10910
                     /organism="synthetic DNA construct"
                     /mol_type="other DNA"
     LTR             1..634
                     /label=3' LTR
                     /note="3' long terminal repeat (LTR) from HIV-1"
     misc_feature    681..806
                     /label=HIV-1 Psi
                     /note="packaging signal of human immunodeficiency virus
                     type 1"
     misc_feature    1303..1536
                     /label=RRE
                     /note="The Rev response element (RRE) of HIV-1 allows for
                     Rev-dependent mRNA export from the nucleus to the
                     cytoplasm."
     CDS             1721..1765
                     /codon_start=1
                     /product="antigenic peptide corresponding to amino acids
                     655 to 669 of the HIV envelope protein gp41 (Lutje Hulsik
                     et al., 2013)"
                     /label=gp41 peptide
                     /note="recognized by the 2H10 single-chain llama nanobody"
                     /translation="KNEQELLELDKWASL"
     misc_feature    2058..2175
                     /label=cPPT/CTS
                     /note="central polypurine tract and central termination
                     sequence of HIV-1"
     promoter        2223..3401
                     /label=EF-1-alpha promoter
                     /note="strong constitutive promoter for human elongation
                     factor EF-1-alpha"
     intron          2454..3392
                     /label=EF-1-alpha intron A
                     /note="intron upstream of the start codon of human
                     EF-1-alpha"
     primer_bind     3349..3369
                     /label=EF1a-F
                     /note="Human elongation factor-1a promoter, forward primer"
     protein_bind    3421..3445
                     /gene="mutant version of attB"
                     /label=attB1
                     /bound_moiety="BP Clonase(TM)"
                     /note="recombination site for the Gateway(R) BP reaction"
     regulatory      3446..3455
                     /regulatory_class="other"
                     /note="vertebrate consensus sequence for strong initiation
                     of translation (Kozak, 1987)"
     protein_bind    complement(5750..5774)
                     /gene="mutant version of attB"
                     /label=attB2
                     /bound_moiety="BP Clonase(TM)"
                     /note="recombination site for the Gateway(R) BP reaction"
     promoter        5782..5800
                     /label=T3 promoter
                     /note="promoter for bacteriophage T3 RNA polymerase"
     primer_bind     complement(5825..5844)
                     /label=T7
                     /note="T7 promoter, forward primer"
     promoter        complement(5826..5844)
                     /label=T7 promoter
                     /note="promoter for bacteriophage T7 RNA polymerase"
     protein_bind    complement(5850..5870)
                     /gene="mutant version of attB"
                     /label=attB4
                     /bound_moiety="BP Clonase(TM)"
                     /note="core recombination site for the Gateway(R) BP
                     reaction"
     CDS             5924..5965
                     /codon_start=1
                     /product="epitope tag from simian virus 5"
                     /label=V5 tag
                     /translation="GKPIPNPLLGLDST"
     misc_feature    5986..6553
                     /label=IRES
                     /note="internal ribosome entry site (IRES) of the
                     encephalomyocarditis virus (EMCV)"
     misc_feature    6003..6555
                     /label=IRES
                     /note="internal ribosome entry site (IRES) of the
                     encephalomyocarditis virus (EMCV)"
     primer_bind     complement(6147..6164)
                     /label=IRES reverse
                     /note="IRES internal ribosome entry site, reverse primer.
                     Also called pCDH-rev"
     primer_bind     6374..6393
                     /label=IRES-F
                     /note="IRES internal ribosome entry site, forward primer"
     CDS             6567..7286
                     /codon_start=1
                     /product="the original enhanced GFP (Yang et al., 1996)"
                     /label=EGFP
                     /note="mammalian codon-optimized"
                     /translation="MVSKGEELFTGVVPILVELDGDVNGHKFSVSGEGEGDATYGKLTL
                     KFICTTGKLPVPWPTLVTTLTYGVQCFSRYPDHMKQHDFFKSAMPEGYVQERTIFFKDD
                     GNYKTRAEVKFEGDTLVNRIELKGIDFKEDGNILGHKLEYNYNSHNVYIMADKQKNGIK
                     VNFKIRHNIEDGSVQLADHYQQNTPIGDGPVLLPDNHYLSTQSALSKDPNEKRDHMVLL
                     EFVTAAGITLGMDELYK"
     CDS             6567..7283
                     /codon_start=1
                     /product="enhanced GFP"
                     /label=EGFP
                     /translation="MVSKGEELFTGVVPILVELDGDVNGHKFSVSGEGEGDATYGKLTL
                     KFICTTGKLPVPWPTLVTTLTYGVQCFSRYPDHMKQHDFFKSAMPEGYVQERTIFFKDD
                     GNYKTRAEVKFEGDTLVNRIELKGIDFKEDGNILGHKLEYNYNSHNVYIMADKQKNGIK
                     VNFKIRHNIEDGSVQLADHYQQNTPIGDGPVLLPDNHYLSTQSALSKDPNEKRDHMVLL
                     EFVTAAGITLGMDELYK"
     primer_bind     complement(6612..6633)
                     /label=EGFP-N
                     /note="EGFP, reverse primer"
     primer_bind     complement(6873..6892)
                     /label=EXFP-R
                     /note="For distinguishing EGFP variants, reverse primer"
     primer_bind     7220..7241
                     /label=EGFP-C
                     /note="EGFP, forward primer"
     misc_feature    7300..7888
                     /label=WPRE
                     /note="woodchuck hepatitis virus posttranscriptional
                     regulatory element"
     primer_bind     complement(7353..7373)
                     /label=WPRE-R
                     /note="WPRE, reverse primer"
     CDS             complement(7771..7782)
                     /codon_start=1
                     /product="Factor Xa recognition and cleavage site"
                     /label=Factor Xa site
                     /translation="IEGR"
     LTR             7963..8196
                     /label=3' LTR (Delta-U3)
                     /note="self-inactivating 3' long terminal repeat (LTR) from
                     HIV-1"
     primer_bind     complement(8315..8333)
                     /label=pBRforEco
                     /note="pBR322 vectors, upsteam of EcoRI site, forward
                     primer"
     promoter        8401..8505
                     /gene="bla"
                     /label=AmpR promoter
     CDS             8506..9366
                     /codon_start=1
                     /gene="bla"
                     /product="beta-lactamase"
                     /label=AmpR
                     /note="confers resistance to ampicillin, carbenicillin, and
                     related antibiotics"
                     /translation="MSIQHFRVALIPFFAAFCLPVFAHPETLVKVKDAEDQLGARVGYI
                     ELDLNSGKILESFRPEERFPMMSTFKVLLCGAVLSRVDAGQEQLGRRIHYSQNDLVEYS
                     PVTEKHLTDGMTVRELCSAAITMSDNTAANLLLTTIGGPKELTAFLHNMGDHVTRLDRW
                     EPELNEAIPNDERDTTMPVAMATTLRKLLTGELLTLASRQQLIDWMEADKVAGPLLRSA
                     LPAGWFIADKSGAGERGSRGIIAALGPDGKPSRIVVIYTTGSQATMDERNRQIAEIGAS
                     LIKHW"
     primer_bind     complement(8724..8743)
                     /label=Amp-R
                     /note="Ampicillin resistance gene, reverse primer"
     rep_origin      9537..10125
                     /direction=RIGHT
                     /label=ori
                     /note="high-copy-number ColE1/pMB1/pBR322/pUC origin of
                     replication"
     primer_bind     10026..10045
                     /label=pBR322ori-F
                     /note="pBR322 origin, forward primer"
     primer_bind     10279..10296
                     /label=L4440
                     /note="L4440 vector, forward primer"
     primer_bind     10388..10407
                     /label=SV40pro-F
                     /note="SV40 promoter/origin, forward primer"
     protein_bind    10536..10557
                     /label=CAP binding site
                     /bound_moiety="E. coli catabolite activator protein"
                     /note="CAP binding activates transcription in the presence
                     of cAMP."
     promoter        10572..10602
                     /label=lac promoter
                     /note="promoter for the E. coli lac operon"
     protein_bind    10610..10626
                     /label=lac operator
                     /bound_moiety="lac repressor encoded by lacI"
                     /note="The lac repressor binds to the lac operator to
                     inhibit transcription in E. coli. This inhibition can be
                     relieved by adding lactose or
                     isopropyl-beta-D-thiogalactopyranoside (IPTG)."
     primer_bind     10615..10637
                     /label=M13/pUC Reverse
                     /note="In lacZ gene"
     primer_bind     10634..10650
                     /label=M13 rev
                     /note="common sequencing primer, one of multiple similar
                     variants"
     primer_bind     10634..10650
                     /label=M13 Reverse
                     /note="In lacZ gene. Also called M13-rev"
     primer_bind     10700..10719
                     /label=EBV-rev
                     /note="SV40 polyA terminator, reverse primer"
ORIGIN
        1 tggaagggct aattcactcc caaagaagac aagatatcct tgatctgtgg atctaccaca
       61 cacaaggcta cttccctgat tagcagaact acacaccagg gccaggggtc agatatccac
      121 tgacctttgg atggtgctac aagctagtac cagttgagcc agataaggta gaagaggcca
      181 ataaaggaga gaacaccagc ttgttacacc ctgtgagcct gcatgggatg gatgacccgg
      241 agagagaagt gttagagtgg aggtttgaca gccgcctagc atttcatcac gtggcccgag
      301 agctgcatcc ggagtacttc aagaactgct gatatcgagc ttgctacaag ggactttccg
      361 ctggggactt tccagggagg cgtggcctgg gcgggactgg ggagtggcga gccctcagat
      421 cctgcatata agcagctgct ttttgcctgt actgggtctc tctggttaga ccagatctga
      481 gcctgggagc tctctggcta actagggaac ccactgctta agcctcaata aagcttgcct
      541 tgagtgcttc aagtagtgtg tgcccgtctg ttgtgtgact ctggtaacta gagatccctc
      601 agaccctttt agtcagtgtg gaaaatctct agcagtggcg cccgaacagg gacttgaaag
      661 cgaaagggaa accagaggag ctctctcgac gcaggactcg gcttgctgaa gcgcgcacgg
      721 caagaggcga ggggcggcga ctggtgagta cgccaaaaat tttgactagc ggaggctaga
      781 aggagagaga tgggtgcgag agcgtcagta ttaagcgggg gagaattaga tcgcgatggg
      841 aaaaaattcg gttaaggcca gggggaaaga aaaaatataa attaaaacat atagtatggg
      901 caagcaggga gctagaacga ttcgcagtta atcctggcct gttagaaaca tcagaaggct
      961 gtagacaaat actgggacag ctacaaccat cccttcagac aggatcagaa gaacttagat
     1021 cattatataa tacagtagca accctctatt gtgtgcatca aaggatagag ataaaagaca
     1081 ccaaggaagc tttagacaag atagaggaag agcaaaacaa aagtaagacc accgcacagc
     1141 aagcggccgg ccgctgatct tcagacctgg aggaggagat atgagggaca attggagaag
     1201 tgaattatat aaatataaag tagtaaaaat tgaaccatta ggagtagcac ccaccaaggc
     1261 aaagagaaga gtggtgcaga gagaaaaaag agcagtggga ataggagctt tgttccttgg
     1321 gttcttggga gcagcaggaa gcactatggg cgcagcgtca atgacgctga cggtacaggc
     1381 cagacaatta ttgtctggta tagtgcagca gcagaacaat ttgctgaggg ctattgaggc
     1441 gcaacagcat ctgttgcaac tcacagtctg gggcatcaag cagctccagg caagaatcct
     1501 ggctgtggaa agatacctaa aggatcaaca gctcctgggg atttggggtt gctctggaaa
     1561 actcatttgc accactgctg tgccttggaa tgctagttgg agtaataaat ctctggaaca
     1621 gatttggaat cacacgacct ggatggagtg ggacagagaa attaacaatt acacaagctt
     1681 aatacactcc ttaattgaag aatcgcaaaa ccagcaagaa aagaatgaac aagaattatt
     1741 ggaattagat aaatgggcaa gtttgtggaa ttggtttaac ataacaaatt ggctgtggta
     1801 tataaaatta ttcataatga tagtaggagg cttggtaggt ttaagaatag tttttgctgt
     1861 actttctata gtgaatagag ttaggcaggg atattcacca ttatcgtttc agacccacct
     1921 cccaaccccg aggggacccg acaggcccga aggaatagaa gaagaaggtg gagagagaga
     1981 cagagacaga tccattcgat tagtgaacgg atctcgacgg tatcgccgaa ttcacaaatg
     2041 gcagtattca tccacaattt taaaagaaaa ggggggattg gggggtacag tgcaggggaa
     2101 agaatagtag acataatagc aacagacata caaactaaag aattacaaaa acaaattaca
     2161 aaaattcaaa attttcgggt ttattacagg gacagcagag atccagtttg gactagtcgt
     2221 gaggctccgg tgcccgtcag tgggcagagc gcacatcgcc cacagtcccc gagaagttgg
     2281 ggggaggggt cggcaattga accggtgcct agagaaggtg gcgcggggta aactgggaaa
     2341 gtgatgtcgt gtactggctc cgcctttttc ccgagggtgg gggagaaccg tatataagtg
     2401 cagtagtcgc cgtgaacgtt ctttttcgca acgggtttgc cgccagaaca caggtaagtg
     2461 ccgtgtgtgg ttcccgcggg cctggcctct ttacgggtta tggcccttgc gtgccttgaa
     2521 ttacttccac ctggctgcag tacgtgattc ttgatcccga gcttcgggtt ggaagtgggt
     2581 gggagagttc gaggccttgc gcttaaggag ccccttcgcc tcgtgcttga gttgaggcct
     2641 ggcctgggcg ctggggccgc cgcgtgcgaa tctggtggca ccttcgcgcc tgtctcgctg
     2701 ctttcgataa gtctctagcc atttaaaatt tttgatgacc tgctgcgacg ctttttttct
     2761 ggcaagatag tcttgtaaat gcgggccaag atctgcacac tggtatttcg gtttttgggg
     2821 ccgcgggcgg cgacggggcc cgtgcgtccc agcgcacatg ttcggcgagg cggggcctgc
     2881 gagcgcggcc accgagaatc ggacgggggt agtctcaagc tggccggcct gctctggtgc
     2941 ctggcctcgc gccgccgtgt atcgccccgc cctgggcggc aaggctggcc cggtcggcac
     3001 cagttgcgtg agcggaaaga tggccgcttc ccggccctgc tgcagggagc tcaaaatgga
     3061 ggacgcggcg ctcgggagag cgggcgggtg agtcacccac acaaaggaaa agggcctttc
     3121 cgtcctcagc cgtcgcttca tgtgactcca cggagtaccg ggcgccgtcc aggcacctcg
     3181 attagttctc gagcttttgg agtacgtcgt ctttaggttg gggggagggg ttttatgcga
     3241 tggagtttcc ccacactgag tgggtggaga ctgaagttag gccagcttgg cacttgatgt
     3301 aattctcctt ggaatttgcc ctttttgagt ttggatcttg gttcattctc aagcctcaga
     3361 cagtggttca aagttttttt cttccatttc aggtgtcgtg aagcggccct gcagatatca
     3421 acaagtttgt acaaaaaagc aggcaccatg gcggcgctga gcggtggcgg tggtggcggc
     3481 gcggagccgg gccaggctct gttcaacggg gacatggagc ccgaggccgg cgccggcgcc
     3541 ggcgccgcgg cctcttcggc tgcggaccct gccattccgg aggaggtgtg gaatatcaaa
     3601 caaatgatta agttgacaca ggaacatata gaggccctat tggacaaatt tggtggggag
     3661 cataatccac catcaatata tctggaggcc tatgaagaat acaccagcaa gctagatgca
     3721 ctccaacaaa gagaacaaca gttattggaa tctctgggga acggaactga tttttctgtt
     3781 tctagctctg catcaatgga taccgttaca tcttcttcct cttctagcct ttcagtgcta
     3841 ccttcatctc tttcagtttt tcaaaatccc acagatgtgg cacggagcaa ccccaagtca
     3901 ccacaaaaac ctatcgttag agtcttcctg cccaacaaac agaggacagt ggtacctgca
     3961 aggtgtggag ttacagtccg agacagtcta aagaaagcac tgatgatgag aggtctaatc
     4021 ccagagtgct gtgctgttta cagaattcag gatggagaga agaaaccaat tggttgggac
     4081 actgatattt cctggcttac tggagaagaa ttgcatgtgg aagtgttgga gaatgttcca
     4141 cttacaacac acaactttgt acgaaaaacg tttttcacct tagcattttg tgacttttgt
     4201 cgaaagctgc ttttccaggg tttccgctgt caaacatgtg gttataaatt tcaccagcgt
     4261 tgtagtacag aagttccact gatgtgtgtt aattatgacc aacttgattt gctgtttgtc
     4321 tccaagttct ttgaacacca cccaatacca caggaagagg cgtccttagc agagactgcc
     4381 ctaacatctg gatcatcccc ttccgcaccc gcctcggact ctattgggcc ccaaattctc
     4441 accagtccgt ctccttcaaa atccattcca attccacagc ccttccgacc agcagatgaa
     4501 gatcatcgaa atcaatttgg gcaacgagac cgatcctcat cagctcccaa tgtgcatata
     4561 aacacaatag aacctgtcaa tattgatgac ttgattagag accaaggatt tcgtggtgat
     4621 ggaggatcaa ccacaggttt gtctgctacc ccccctgcct cattacctgg ctcactaact
     4681 aacgtgaaag ccttacagaa atctccagga cctcagcgag aaaggaagtc atcttcatcc
     4741 tcagaagaca ggaatcgaat gaaaacactt ggtagacggg actcgagtga tgattgggag
     4801 attcctgatg ggcagattac agtgggacaa agaattggat ctggatcatt tggaacagtc
     4861 tacaagggaa agtggcatgg tgatgtggca gtgaaaatgt tgaatgtgac agcacctaca
     4921 cctcagcagt tacaagcctt caaaaatgaa gtaggagtac tcaggaaaac acgacatgtg
     4981 aatatcctac tcttcatggg ctattccaca aagccacaac tggctattgt tacccagtgg
     5041 tgtgagggct ccagcttgta tcaccatctc catatcattg agaccaaatt tgagatgatc
     5101 aaacttatag atattgcacg acagactgca cagggcatgg attacttaca cgccaagtca
     5161 atcatccaca gagacctcaa gagtaataat atatttcttc atgaagacct cacagtaaaa
     5221 ataggtgatt ttggtctagc tacaaggaaa tctcgatgga gtgggtccca tcagtttgaa
     5281 cagttgtctg gatccatttt gtggatggca ccagaagtca tcagaatgca agataaaaat
     5341 ccatacagct ttcagtcaga tgtatatgca tttggaattg ttctgtatga attgatgact
     5401 ggacagttac cttattcaaa catcaacaac agggaccaga taatttttat ggtgggacga
     5461 ggatacctgt ctccagatct cagtaaggta cggagtaact gtccaaaagc catgaagaga
     5521 ttaatggcag agtgcctcaa aaagaaaaga gatgagagac cactctttcc ccaaattctc
     5581 gcctctattg agctgctggc ccgctcattg ccaaaaattc accgcagtgc atcagaaccc
     5641 tccttgaatc gggctggttt ccaaacagag gattttagtc tatatgcttg tgcttctcca
     5701 aaaacaccca tccaggcagg gggatatggt gcgtttcctg tccactagaa cccagctttc
     5761 ttgtacaaag tggtgatatc caattaaccc tcactaaagg aagatgatag ttaagtgtaa
     5821 gttaccctat agtgagtcgt attaccaccc aacttttcta tacaaagtgg ttgatatcca
     5881 gcacagtggc ggccgctcga gtctagaggg cccgcggttc gaaggtaagc ctatccctaa
     5941 ccctctcctc ggtctcgatt ctacgcgtac cggttagtaa tgagatccct cccccccccc
     6001 taacgttact ggccgaagcc gcttggaata aggccggtgt gcgtttgtct atatgttatt
     6061 ttccaccata ttgccgtctt ttggcaatgt gagggcccgg aaacctggcc ctgtcttctt
     6121 gacgagcatt cctaggggtc tttcccctct cgccaaagga atgcaaggtc tgttgaatgt
     6181 cgtgaaggaa gcagttcctc tggaagcttc ttgaagacaa acaacgtctg tagcgaccct
     6241 ttgcaggcag cggaaccccc cacctggcga caggtgcctc tgcggccaaa agccacgtgt
     6301 ataagataca cctgcaaagg cggcacaacc ccagtgccac gttgtgagtt ggatagttgt
     6361 ggaaagagtc aaatggctct cctcaagcgt attcaacaag gggctgaagg atgcccagaa
     6421 ggtaccccat tgtatgggat ctgatctggg gcctcggtgc acatgcttta catgtgttta
     6481 gtcgaggtta aaaaaacgtc taggcccccc gaaccacggg gacgtggttt tcctttgaaa
     6541 aacacgatga taatatggcc acacatatgg tgagcaaggg cgaggagctg ttcaccgggg
     6601 tggtgcccat cctggtcgag ctggacggcg acgtaaacgg ccacaagttc agcgtgtccg
     6661 gcgagggcga gggcgatgcc acctacggca agctgaccct gaagttcatc tgcaccaccg
     6721 gcaagctgcc cgtgccctgg cccaccctcg tgaccaccct gacctacggc gtgcagtgct
     6781 tcagccgcta ccccgaccac atgaagcagc acgacttctt caagtccgcc atgcccgaag
     6841 gctacgtcca ggagcgcacc atcttcttca aggacgacgg caactacaag acccgcgccg
     6901 aggtgaagtt cgagggcgac accctggtga accgcatcga gctgaagggc atcgacttca
     6961 aggaggacgg caacatcctg gggcacaagc tggagtacaa ctacaacagc cacaacgtct
     7021 atatcatggc cgacaagcag aagaacggca tcaaggtgaa cttcaagatc cgccacaaca
     7081 tcgaggacgg cagcgtgcag ctcgccgacc actaccagca gaacaccccc atcggcgacg
     7141 gccccgtgct gctgcccgac aaccactacc tgagcaccca gtccgccctg agcaaagacc
     7201 ccaacgagaa gcgcgatcac atggtcctgc tggagttcgt gaccgccgcc gggatcactc
     7261 tcggcatgga cgagctgtac aagtaaatcg atagatccta atcaacctct ggattacaaa
     7321 atttgtgaaa gattgactgg tattcttaac tatgttgctc cttttacgct atgtggatac
     7381 gctgctttaa tgcctttgta tcatgctatt gcttcccgta tggctttcat tttctcctcc
     7441 ttgtataaat cctggttgct gtctctttat gaggagttgt ggcccgttgt caggcaacgt
     7501 ggcgtggtgt gcactgtgtt tgctgacgca acccccactg gttggggcat tgccaccacc
     7561 tgtcagctcc tttccgggac tttcgctttc cccctcccta ttgccacggc ggaactcatc
     7621 gccgcctgcc ttgcccgctg ctggacaggg gctcggctgt tgggcactga caattccgtg
     7681 gtgttgtcgg ggaaatcatc gtcctttcct tggctgctcg cctgtgttgc cacctggatt
     7741 ctgcgcggga cgtccttctg ctacgtccct tcggccctca atccagcgga ccttccttcc
     7801 cgcggcctgc tgccggctct gcggcctctt ccgcgtcttc gccttcgccc tcagacgagt
     7861 cggatctccc tttgggccgc ctccccgcct gagatccttt aagaccaatg acttacaagg
     7921 cagctgtaga tcttagccac tttttaaaag aaaagggggg actggaaggg ctaattcact
     7981 cccaacgaag acaagatctg ctttttgctt gtactgggtc tctctggtta gaccagatct
     8041 gagcctggga gctctctggc taactaggga acccactgct taagcctcaa taaagcttgc
     8101 cttgagtgct tcaagtagtg tgtgcccgtc tgttgtgtga ctctggtaac tagagatccc
     8161 tcagaccctt ttagtcagtg tggaaaatct ctagcagtag tagttcatgt catcttatta
     8221 ttcagtattt ataacttgca aagaaatgaa tatcagagag tgagaggccc gggttaatta
     8281 aggaaagggc tagatcattc ttgaagacga aagggcctcg tgatacgcct atttttatag
     8341 gttaatgtca tgataataat ggtttcttag acgtcaggtg gcacttttcg gggaaatgtg
     8401 cgcggaaccc ctatttgttt atttttctaa atacattcaa atatgtatcc gctcatgaga
     8461 caataaccct gataaatgct tcaataatat tgaaaaagga agagtatgag tattcaacat
     8521 ttccgtgtcg cccttattcc cttttttgcg gcattttgcc ttcctgtttt tgctcaccca
     8581 gaaacgctgg tgaaagtaaa agatgctgaa gatcagttgg gtgcacgagt gggttacatc
     8641 gaactggatc tcaacagcgg taagatcctt gagagttttc gccccgaaga acgttttcca
     8701 atgatgagca cttttaaagt tctgctatgt ggcgcggtat tatcccgtgt tgacgccggg
     8761 caagagcaac tcggtcgccg catacactat tctcagaatg acttggttga gtactcacca
     8821 gtcacagaaa agcatcttac ggatggcatg acagtaagag aattatgcag tgctgccata
     8881 accatgagtg ataacactgc ggccaactta cttctgacaa cgatcggagg accgaaggag
     8941 ctaaccgctt ttttgcacaa catgggggat catgtaactc gccttgatcg ttgggaaccg
     9001 gagctgaatg aagccatacc aaacgacgag cgtgacacca cgatgcctgt agcaatggca
     9061 acaacgttgc gcaaactatt aactggcgaa ctacttactc tagcttcccg gcaacaatta
     9121 atagactgga tggaggcgga taaagttgca ggaccacttc tgcgctcggc ccttccggct
     9181 ggctggttta ttgctgataa atctggagcc ggtgagcgtg ggtctcgcgg tatcattgca
     9241 gcactggggc cagatggtaa gccctcccgt atcgtagtta tctacacgac ggggagtcag
     9301 gcaactatgg atgaacgaaa tagacagatc gctgagatag gtgcctcact gattaagcat
     9361 tggtaactgt cagaccaagt ttactcatat atactttaga ttgatttaaa acttcatttt
     9421 taatttaaaa ggatctaggt gaagatcctt tttgataatc tcatgaccaa aatcccttaa
     9481 cgtgagtttt cgttccactg agcgtcagac cccgtagaaa agatcaaagg atcttcttga
     9541 gatccttttt ttctgcgcgt aatctgctgc ttgcaaacaa aaaaaccacc gctaccagcg
     9601 gtggtttgtt tgccggatca agagctacca actctttttc cgaaggtaac tggcttcagc
     9661 agagcgcaga taccaaatac tgttcttcta gtgtagccgt agttaggcca ccacttcaag
     9721 aactctgtag caccgcctac atacctcgct ctgctaatcc tgttaccagt ggctgctgcc
     9781 agtggcgata agtcgtgtct taccgggttg gactcaagac gatagttacc ggataaggcg
     9841 cagcggtcgg gctgaacggg gggttcgtgc acacagccca gcttggagcg aacgacctac
     9901 accgaactga gatacctaca gcgtgagcta tgagaaagcg ccacgcttcc cgaagggaga
     9961 aaggcggaca ggtatccggt aagcggcagg gtcggaacag gagagcgcac gagggagctt
    10021 ccagggggaa acgcctggta tctttatagt cctgtcgggt ttcgccacct ctgacttgag
    10081 cgtcgatttt tgtgatgctc gtcagggggg cggagcctat ggaaaaacgc cagcaacgcg
    10141 gcctttttac ggttcctggc cttttgctgg ccttttgctc acatgttctt tcctgcgtta
    10201 tcccctgatt ctgtggataa ccgtattacc gcctttgagt gagctgatac cgctcgccgc
    10261 agccgaacga ccgagcgcag cgagtcagtg agcgaggaag cggaagagcg cccaatacgc
    10321 aaaccgcctc tccccgcgcg ttggccgatt cattaatgca gcaagctcat ggctgactaa
    10381 ttttttttat ttatgcagag gccgaggccg cctcggcctc tgagctattc cagaagtagt
    10441 gaggaggctt ttttggaggc ctaggctttt gcaaaaagct ccccgtggca cgacaggttt
    10501 cccgactgga aagcgggcag tgagcgcaac gcaattaatg tgagttagct cactcattag
    10561 gcaccccagg ctttacactt tatgcttccg gctcgtatgt tgtgtggaat tgtgagcgga
    10621 taacaatttc acacaggaaa cagctatgac atgattacga atttcacaaa taaagcattt
    10681 ttttcactgc attctagttg tggtttgtcc aaactcatca atgtatctta tcatgtctgg
    10741 atcaactgga taactcaagc taaccaaaat catcccaaac ttcccacccc ataccctatt
    10801 accactgcca attacctgtg gtttcattta ctctaaacct gtgattcctc tgaattattt
    10861 tcattttaaa gaaattgtat ttgttaaata tgtactacaa acttagtagt
//
