[The description below was written by a language model from this plasmid's Addgene catalogue record and the feature table of its GenBank file.]
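Description:
pHAGE-BRAF-V600R is an HIV-1-derived lentiviral expression plasmid of about 10.9 kb that carries human BRAF with the V600R substitution in the pHAGE backbone. It is propagated in E. coli through a high-copy ColE1/pUC-type origin and selected with ampicillin via the beta-lactamase gene; the record lists a recombination-deficient strain, as is usual for plasmids carrying repeated LTRs. The viral portion comprises a full-length LTR at the upstream end (annotated by the software as a 3' LTR, though it sits in the 5' position), the Psi packaging signal, the Rev response element for Rev-dependent nuclear export of the genomic RNA, the cPPT/CTS element that aids nuclear import, and a U3-deleted downstream LTR that makes the integrated provirus self-inactivating.

Between these elements, the human EF-1-alpha promoter with its first intron drives constitutive transcription. The BRAF open reading frame is not annotated as a feature, but it evidently occupies the roughly 2.3 kb interval between the attB1 and attB2 Gateway sites, preceded by a Kozak consensus, consistent with the recorded Gateway cloning method. Downstream lie T3 and T7 promoter sequences, an attB4 core site and a V5 epitope tag; the record does not state whether the V5 tag is translated in frame with BRAF. An EMCV IRES then permits cap-independent translation of EGFP from the same transcript, so transduced cells can be identified by fluorescence, and a WPRE enhances transcript expression. No mammalian drug-selection marker is annotated. The plasmid is intended for lentiviral delivery and stable expression of this BRAF variant, and comes from a study systematically annotating the functional effects of somatic cancer mutations.
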