Addgene plasmid #116209: pHAGE-BRAF-V600R
Purpose: Lentiviral expression of BRAF V600R
Depositing lab: Gordon Mills & Kenneth Scott. Depositing organization: Baylor College of Medicine. Publication: Systematic Functional Annotation of Somatic Mutations in Cancer. Ng PK, Li J, Jeong KJ, Shao S, Chen H, Tsang YH, Sengupta S, Wang Z, Bhavana VH, Tran R, Soewito S, Minussi DC, Moreno D, Kong K, Dogruluk T, Lu H, Gao J, Tokheim C, Zhou DC, Johnson AM, Zeng J, Ip CKM, Ju Z, Wester M, Yu S, Li Y, Vellano CP, Schultz N, Karchin R, Ding L, Lu Y, Cheung LWT, Chen K, Shaw KR, Meric-Bernstam F, Scott KL, Yi S, Sahni N, Liang H, Mills GB. Cancer Cell. 2018 Mar 12;33(3):450-462.e10. doi: 10.1016/j.ccell.2018.01.021. PubMed 29533785.
Backbone
  Vector backbone: pHAGE
  Vector type: Lentiviral
Growth in bacteria
  Bacterial resistance: Ampicillin, 100 μg/mL
  Growth temperature: 37°C
  Growth strain: Stbl3
  Copy number: High Copy
Gene/Insert
  Gene/Insert name: BRAF
  Species: H. sapiens (human)
  Mutation: V600R
  Entrez Gene: BRAF (a.k.a. B-RAF1, B-raf, BRAF-1, BRAF1, NS7, RAFB1)
  Cloning method: Gateway Cloning
  Sequencing primers: 5′ N/A
Terms and licenses: Academic/Nonprofit Terms; Industry Terms: Not Available to Industry
How to cite: pHAGE-BRAF-V600R was a gift from Gordon Mills & Kenneth Scott (Addgene plasmid # 116209 ; http://n2t.net/addgene:116209 ; RRID:Addgene_116209)
