>Addgene plasmid #116209 | pHAGE-BRAF-V600R | depositor partial sequence | sequence record 219082 | insert
ATGGCGGCGCTGAGCGGTGGCGGTGGTGGCGGCGCGGAGCCGGGCCAGGCTCTGTTCAACGGGGACATGG
AGCCCGAGGCCGGCGCCGGCGCCGGCGCCGCGGCCTCTTCGGCTGCGGACCCTGCCATTCCGGAGGAGGT
GTGGAATATCAAACAAATGATTAAGTTGACACAGGAACATATAGAGGCCCTATTGGACAAATTTGGTGGG
GAGCATAATCCACCATCAATATATCTGGAGGCCTATGAAGAATACACCAGCAAGCTAGATGCACTCCAAC
AAAGAGAACAACAGTTATTGGAATCTCTGGGGAACGGAACTGATTTTTCTGTTTCTAGCTCTGCATCAAT
GGATACCGTTACATCTTCTTCCTCTTCTAGCCTTTCAGTGCTACCTTCATCTCTTTCAGTTTTTCAAAAT
CCCACAGATGTGGCACGGAGCAACCCCAAGTCACCACAAAAACCTATCGTTAGAGTCTTCCTGCCCAACA
AACAGAGGACAGTGGTACCTGCAAGGTGTGGAGTTACAGTCCGAGACAGTCTAAAGAAAGCACTGATGAT
GAGAGGTCTAATCCCAGAGTGCTGTGCTGTTTACAGAATTCAGGATGGAGAGAAGAAACCAATTGGTTGG
GACACTGATATTTCCTGGCTTACTGGAGAAGAATTGCATGTGGAAGTGTTGGAGAATGTTCCACTTACAA
CACACAACTTTGTACGAAAAACGTTTTTCACCTTAGCATTTTGTGACTTTTGTCGAAAGCTGCTTTTCCA
GGGTTTCCGCTGTCAAACATGTGGTTATAAATTTCACCAGCGTTGTAGTACAGAAGTTCCACTGATGTGT
GTTAATTATGACCAACTTGATTTGCTGTTTGTCTCCAAGTTCTTTGAACACCACCCAATACCACAGGAAG
AGGCGTCCTTAGCAGAGACTGCCCTAACATCTGGATCATCCCCTTCCGCACCCGCCTCGGACTCTATTGG
GCCCCAAATTCTCACCAGTCCGTCTCCTTCAAAATCCATTCCAATTCCACAGCCCTTCCGACCAGCAGAT
GAAGATCATCGAAATCAATTTGGGCAACGAGACCGATCCTCATCAGCTCCCAATGTGCATATAAACACAA
TAGAACCTGTCAATATTGATGACTTGATTAGAGACCAAGGATTTCGTGGTGATGGAGGATCAACCACAGG
TTTGTCTGCTACCCCCCCTGCCTCATTACCTGGCTCACTAACTAACGTGAAAGCCTTACAGAAATCTCCA
GGACCTCAGCGAGAAAGGAAGTCATCTTCATCCTCAGAAGACAGGAATCGAATGAAAACACTTGGTAGAC
GGGACTCGAGTGATGATTGGGAGATTCCTGATGGGCAGATTACAGTGGGACAAAGAATTGGATCTGGATC
ATTTGGAACAGTCTACAAGGGAAAGTGGCATGGTGATGTGGCAGTGAAAATGTTGAATGTGACAGCACCT
ACACCTCAGCAGTTACAAGCCTTCAAAAATGAAGTAGGAGTACTCAGGAAAACACGACATGTGAATATCC
TACTCTTCATGGGCTATTCCACAAAGCCACAACTGGCTATTGTTACCCAGTGGTGTGAGGGCTCCAGCTT
GTATCACCATCTCCATATCATTGAGACCAAATTTGAGATGATCAAACTTATAGATATTGCACGACAGACT
GCACAGGGCATGGATTACTTACACGCCAAGTCAATCATCCACAGAGACCTCAAGAGTAATAATATATTTC
TTCATGAAGACCTCACAGTAAAAATAGGTGATTTTGGTCTAGCTACAAGGAAATCTCGATGGAGTGGGTC
CCATCAGTTTGAACAGTTGTCTGGATCCATTTTGTGGATGGCACCAGAAGTCATCAGAATGCAAGATAAA
AATCCATACAGCTTTCAGTCAGATGTATATGCATTTGGAATTGTTCTGTATGAATTGATGACTGGACAGT
TACCTTATTCAAACATCAACAACAGGGACCAGATAATTTTTATGGTGGGACGAGGATACCTGTCTCCAGA
TCTCAGTAAGGTACGGAGTAACTGTCCAAAAGCCATGAAGAGATTAATGGCAGAGTGCCTCAAAAAGAAA
AGAGATGAGAGACCACTCTTTCCCCAAATTCTCGCCTCTATTGAGCTGCTGGCCCGCTCATTGCCAAAAA
TTCACCGCAGTGCATCAGAACCCTCCTTGAATCGGGCTGGTTTCCAAACAGAGGATTTTAGTCTATATGC
TTGTGCTTCTCCAAAAACACCCATCCAGGCAGGGGGATATGGTGCGTTTCCTGTCCACTAG
